Addgene plasmid #35902: Wnt10A Non-STOP
Depositing lab: Marian Waterman. Depositing organization: University of California, Irvine. Publication: A uniform human Wnt expression library reveals a shared secretory pathway and unique signaling activities. Najdi R, Proffitt K, Sprowl S, Kaur S, Yu J, Covey TM, Virshup DM, Waterman ML. Differentiation. 2012 Sep;84(2):203-13. doi: 10.1016/j.diff.2012.06.004. Epub 2012 Jul 9. PubMed 22784633.
Backbone
  Vector backbone: pENTR/D-TOPO
  Backbone manufacturer: Invitrogen
  Backbone size w/o insert (bp): 2580
  Vector type: Entry Vector
Growth in bacteria
  Bacterial resistance: Kanamycin, 50 μg/mL
  Growth temperature: 37°C
  Growth strain: DH5alpha
  Copy number: High Copy
Gene/Insert
  Gene/Insert name: Wnt10A (alt name: Wnt10A)
  Species: H. sapiens (human)
  Insert size (bp): 1260
  Mutation: None
  Entrez Gene: WNT10A (a.k.a. OODD, SSPS, STHAG4)
  Cloning method: Restriction Enzyme
  Sequencing primers: 5′ M13 (-20)-FWD; 3′ M13-Reverse
Terms and licenses: Academic/Nonprofit Terms; Industry Terms: Not Available to Industry
How to cite: Wnt10A Non-STOP was a gift from Marian Waterman (Addgene plasmid # 35902 ; http://n2t.net/addgene:35902 ; RRID:Addgene_35902)
