[The description below was written by a language model from this plasmid's Addgene catalogue record and the feature table of its GenBank file.]
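Description:
Wnt10A Non-STOP is a Gateway entry clone built on the pENTR/D-TOPO backbone, carrying the human WNT10A open reading frame (an insert of about 1.26 kb in a circular plasmid of 3,840 bp). It is propagated in E. coli from a high-copy ColE1/pUC-type origin and selected with kanamycin through the aph(3')-Ia aminoglycoside phosphotransferase gene. No mutation is recorded for the insert.

The feature table does not annotate the WNT10A coding sequence itself, but the gap between the attL1 and attL2 sites matches the stated insert size, which places the gene in the recombination cassette. These attL sites are the substrates for the LR Clonase reaction, which moves the flanked sequence in a defined orientation and reading frame into any attR-containing destination vector. The name indicates that the native stop codon has been left out, the usual arrangement for allowing read-through into a C-terminal tag or fusion partner supplied by the destination vector, although the record does not describe this explicitly.

As an entry vector, the plasmid has no eukaryotic promoter and is not meant for direct expression. The rrnB T1 and T2 terminators upstream of attL1 block read-through transcription from the backbone into the insert. A T7 promoter sits just outside attL2, facing back towards the insert, and M13 forward and reverse primer sites flank the cassette for sequence verification. The associated publication describes a uniform human Wnt expression library used to compare secretion and signalling among Wnt family members, and this clone is the WNT10A entry in that set.
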