LOCUS       Exported 3840 bp ds-DNA circular SYN 13-MAY-2021
DEFINITION  synthetic circular DNA
ACCESSION   .
VERSION     .
KEYWORDS    Wnt10A Non-STOP
SOURCE      synthetic DNA construct
  ORGANISM  synthetic DNA construct
REFERENCE   1 (bases 1 to 3840)
  AUTHORS   Najdi R, Proffitt K, Sprowl S, Kaur S, Yu J, Covey TM, Virshup DM,
            Waterman ML
  TITLE     A uniform human Wnt expression library reveals a shared secretory
            pathway and unique signaling activities.
  JOURNAL   Differentiation. 2012 Sep;84(2):203-13. doi:
            10.1016/j.diff.2012.06.004. Epub 2012 Jul 9.
  PUBMED    22784633
REFERENCE   2 (bases 1 to 3840)
  AUTHORS   .
  TITLE     Direct Submission
  JOURNAL   Exported May 13, 2021 from SnapGene Server 1.1.58
            http://www.snapgene.com
FEATURES             Location/Qualifiers
     source          1..3840
                     /organism="synthetic DNA construct"
                     /mol_type="other DNA"
     primer_bind     92..109
                     /label=L4440
                     /note="L4440 vector, forward primer"
     terminator      268..295
                     /label=rrnB T2 terminator
                     /note="transcription terminator T2 from the E. coli rrnB
                     gene"
     terminator      387..473
                     /gene="Escherichia coli rrnB"
                     /label=rrnB T1 terminator
                     /note="transcription terminator T1 from the E. coli rrnB
                     gene"
     primer_bind     522..544
                     /label=M13/pUC Forward
                     /note="In lacZ gene"
     primer_bind     536..553
                     /label=M13 Forward
                     /note="In lacZ gene. Also called M13-F20 or M13 (-21)
                     Forward"
     primer_bind     537..553
                     /label=M13 fwd
                     /note="common sequencing primer, one of multiple similar
                     variants"
     protein_bind    569..668
                     /gene="mutant version of attL"
                     /label=attL1
                     /bound_moiety="LR Clonase(TM)"
                     /note="recombination site for the Gateway(R) LR reaction"
     protein_bind    complement(1965..2064)
                     /gene="mutant version of attL"
                     /label=attL2
                     /bound_moiety="LR Clonase(TM)"
                     /note="recombination site for the Gateway(R) LR reaction"
     primer_bind     complement(2081..2100)
                     /label=T7
                     /note="T7 promoter, forward primer"
     promoter        complement(2082..2100)
                     /label=T7 promoter
                     /note="promoter for bacteriophage T7 RNA polymerase"
     primer_bind     complement(2105..2121)
                     /label=M13 rev
                     /note="common sequencing primer, one of multiple similar
                     variants"
     primer_bind     complement(2105..2121)
                     /label=M13 Reverse
                     /note="In lacZ gene. Also called M13-rev"
     primer_bind     complement(2223..2242)
                     /label=pENTR-R
                     /note="pENTR vectors, reverse primer"
     CDS             2234..3043
                     /codon_start=1
                     /gene="aph(3')-Ia"
                     /product="aminoglycoside phosphotransferase"
                     /label=KanR
                     /note="confers resistance to kanamycin in bacteria or G418
                     (Geneticin(R)) in eukaryotes"
                     /translation="MSHIQRETSRPRLNSNMDADLYGYKWARDNVGQSGATIYRLYGKP
                     DAPELFLKHGKGSVANDVTDEMVRLNWLTEFMPLPTIKHFIRTPDDAWLLTTAIPGKTA
                     FQVLEEYPDSGENIVDALAVFLRRLHSIPVCNCPFNSDRVFRLAQAQSRMNNGLVDASD
                     FDDERNGWPVEQVWKEMHKLLPFSPDSVVTHGDFSLDNLIFDEGKLIGCIDVGRVGIAD
                     RYQDLAILWNCLGEFSPSLQKRLFQKYGIDNPDMNKLQFHLMLDEFF"
     primer_bind     complement(2301..2320)
                     /label=Kan-R
                     /note="Kanamycin resistance gene, reverse primer"
     rep_origin      3190..3778
                     /direction=RIGHT
                     /label=ori
                     /note="high-copy-number ColE1/pMB1/pBR322/pUC origin of
                     replication"
     primer_bind     3679..3698
                     /label=pBR322ori-F
                     /note="pBR322 origin, forward primer"
ORIGIN
        1 ctttcctgcg ttatcccctg attctgtgga taaccgtatt accgcctttg agtgagctga
       61 taccgctcgc cgcagccgaa cgaccgagcg cagcgagtca gtgagcgagg aagcggaaga
      121 gcgcccaata cgcaaaccgc ctctccccgc gcgttggccg attcattaat gcagctggca
      181 cgacaggttt cccgactgga aagcgggcag tgagcgcaac gcaattaata cgcgtaccgc
      241 tagccaggaa gagtttgtag aaacgcaaaa aggccatccg tcaggatggc cttctgctta
      301 gtttgatgcc tggcagttta tggcgggcgt cctgcccgcc accctccggg ccgttgcttc
      361 acaacgttca aatccgctcc cggcggattt gtcctactca ggagagcgtt caccgacaaa
      421 caacagataa aacgaaaggc ccagtcttcc gactgagcct ttcgttttat ttgatgcctg
      481 gcagttccct actctcgcgt taacgctagc atggatgttt tcccagtcac gacgttgtaa
      541 aacgacggcc agtcttaagc tcgggcccca aataatgatt ttattttgac tgatagtgac
      601 ctgttcgttg caacaaattg atgagcaatg cttttttata atgccaactt tgtacaaaaa
      661 agcaggctcc gcggccgccc ccttcaccat gggcagcgcc caccctcgcc cctggctgcg
      721 gctccgaccc cagccccagc cgcggccagc gctctgggtg ctcctgttct tcctactgct
      781 gctggctgct gccatgccca ggtcagcacc caatgacatt ctggacctcc gcctcccccc
      841 ggagcccgtg ctcaatgcca acacagtgtg cctaacattg ccaggcctga gccggcggca
      901 gatggaggtg tgtgtgcgtc accctgatgt ggctgcctca gccatacagg gcatccagat
      961 cgccatccac gaatgccaac accaattcag ggaccagcgc tggaactgct caagcctgga
     1021 gactcgcaac aagatcccct atgagagtcc catcttcagc agaggtttcc gagagagcgc
     1081 ttttgcctac gccatcgcag cagctggcgt ggtgcacgcc gtgtccaatg cgtgtgccct
     1141 gggcaaactg aaggcctgtg gctgtgatgc gtcccggcga ggggacgagg aggccttccg
     1201 taggaagctg caccgcttac aactggatgc actgcagcgt ggtaagggcc tgagccatgg
     1261 ggtcccggaa cacccagccc tgcccacagc cagcccaggc ctgcaggact cctgggagtg
     1321 gggcggctgc agccccgaca tgggcttcgg ggagcgcttt tctaaggact ttctggactc
     1381 ccgggagcct cacagagaca tccacgcgag aatgaggctt cacaacaacc gagttgggag
     1441 gcaggcagtg atggagaaca tgcggcggaa gtgcaagtgc cacggcacgt caggcagctg
     1501 ccagctcaag acgtgctggc aggtgacgcc cgagttccgc accgtggggg cgctgctgcg
     1561 cagccgcttc caccgcgcca cgctcatccg gccgcacaac cgcaacggcg gccagctgga
     1621 gccgggccca gcgggggcac cctcgccggc tccgggcgct cccgggccgc gccgacgggc
     1681 cagccccgcc gacctggtct acttcgaaaa gtctcccgac ttctgcgagc gcgagccgcg
     1741 cctggactcg gcgggcaccg tgggccgcct gtgcaacaag agcagcgccg gctcggatgg
     1801 ctgcggcagc atgtgctgcg gccgcggcca caacatcctg cgccagacgc gcagcgagcg
     1861 ctgccactgc cgcttccact ggtgctgttt cgtggtctgc gaagagtgcc gcatcaccga
     1921 gtgggtcagc gtctgcaagt gcattctgaa gggtgggcgc gccgacccag ctttcttgta
     1981 caaagttggc attataagaa agcattgctt atcaatttgt tgcaacgaac aggtcactat
     2041 cagtcaaaat aaaatcatta tttgccatcc agctgatatc ccctatagtg agtcgtatta
     2101 catggtcata gctgtttcct ggcagctctg gcccgtgtct caaaatctct gatgttacat
     2161 tgcacaagat aaaaatatat catcatgaac aataaaactg tctgcttaca taaacagtaa
     2221 tacaaggggt gttatgagcc atattcaacg ggaaacgtcg aggccgcgat taaattccaa
     2281 catggatgct gatttatatg ggtataaatg ggctcgcgat aatgtcgggc aatcaggtgc
     2341 gacaatctat cgcttgtatg ggaagcccga tgcgccagag ttgtttctga aacatggcaa
     2401 aggtagcgtt gccaatgatg ttacagatga gatggtcaga ctaaactggc tgacggaatt
     2461 tatgcctctt ccgaccatca agcattttat ccgtactcct gatgatgcat ggttactcac
     2521 cactgcgatc cccggaaaaa cagcattcca ggtattagaa gaatatcctg attcaggtga
     2581 aaatattgtt gatgcgctgg cagtgttcct gcgccggttg cattcgattc ctgtttgtaa
     2641 ttgtcctttt aacagcgatc gcgtatttcg tctcgctcag gcgcaatcac gaatgaataa
     2701 cggtttggtt gatgcgagtg attttgatga cgagcgtaat ggctggcctg ttgaacaagt
     2761 ctggaaagaa atgcataaac ttttgccatt ctcaccggat tcagtcgtca ctcatggtga
     2821 tttctcactt gataacctta tttttgacga ggggaaatta ataggttgta ttgatgttgg
     2881 acgagtcgga atcgcagacc gataccagga tcttgccatc ctatggaact gcctcggtga
     2941 gttttctcct tcattacaga aacggctttt tcaaaaatat ggtattgata atcctgatat
     3001 gaataaattg cagtttcatt tgatgctcga tgagtttttc taatcagaat tggttaattg
     3061 gttgtaacac tggcagagca ttacgctgac ttgacgggac ggcgcaagct catgaccaaa
     3121 atcccttaac gtgagttacg cgtcgttcca ctgagcgtca gaccccgtag aaaagatcaa
     3181 aggatcttct tgagatcctt tttttctgcg cgtaatctgc tgcttgcaaa caaaaaaacc
     3241 accgctacca gcggtggttt gtttgccgga tcaagagcta ccaactcttt ttccgaaggt
     3301 aactggcttc agcagagcgc agataccaaa tactgtcctt ctagtgtagc cgtagttagg
     3361 ccaccacttc aagaactctg tagcaccgcc tacatacctc gctctgctaa tcctgttacc
     3421 agtggctgct gccagtggcg ataagtcgtg tcttaccggg ttggactcaa gacgatagtt
     3481 accggataag gcgcagcggt cgggctgaac ggggggttcg tgcacacagc ccagcttgga
     3541 gcgaacgacc tacaccgaac tgagatacct acagcgtgag cattgagaaa gcgccacgct
     3601 tcccgaaggg agaaaggcgg acaggtatcc ggtaagcggc agggtcggaa caggagagcg
     3661 cacgagggag cttccagggg gaaacgcctg gtatctttat agtcctgtcg ggtttcgcca
     3721 cctctgactt gagcgtcgat ttttgtgatg ctcgtcaggg gggcggagcc tatggaaaaa
     3781 cgccagcaac gcggcctttt tacggttcct ggccttttgc tggccttttg ctcacatgtt
//
