>Addgene plasmid #35902 | Wnt10A Non-STOP | addgene partial sequence | sequence record 44991 | M13rev
TCAGCTGGATGGCAAATAATGATTTTATTTTGACTGATAGTGACCTGTTCGTTGCAACAAATTGATAAGC
AATGCTTTCTTATAATGCCAACTTTGTACAAGAAAGCTGGGTCGGCGCGCCCACCCTTCAGAATGCACTT
GCAGACGCTGACCCACTCGGTGATGCGGCACTCTTCGCAGACCACGAAACAGCACCAGTGGAAGCGGCAG
TGGCAGCGCTCGCTGCGCGTCTGGCGCAGGATGTTGTGGCCGCGGCCGCAGCACATGCTGCCGCAGCCAT
CCGAGCCGGCGCTGCTCTTGTTGCACAGGCGGCCCACGGTGCCCGCCGAGTCCAGGCGCGGCTCGCGCTC
GCAGAAGTCGGGAGACTTTTCGAAGTAGACCAGGTCGGCGGGGCTGGCCCGTCGGCGCGGCCCGGGAGCG
CCCGGAGCCGGCGAGGGTGCCCCCGCTGGGCCCGGCTCCAGCTGGCCGCCGTTGCGGTTGTGCGGCCGGA
TGAGCGTGGCGCGGTGGAAGCGGCTGCGCAGCAGCGCCCCCACGGTGCGGAACTCGGGCGTCACCTGCCA
GCACGTCTTGAGCTGGCAGCTGCCTGACGTGCCGTGGCACTTGCACTTCCGCCGCATGTTCTCCATCACT
GCCTGCCTCCCAACTCGGTTGTTGTGAAGCCTCATTCTCGCGTGGATGTCTCTGTGAGGCTCCCGGGAGT
CCAGAAAGTCCTTAGAAAAGCGCTCCCCGAAGCCCATGTCGGGGCTGCAGCCGCCCCACTCCCAGGAGTC
CTGCAGGCCTGGGCTGGCTGTGGGCAGGGCTGGGTGTTCCGGGACCCCATGGCTCAGGCCCTTACCACGC
TGCAGTGCATCCAGTTGTAAGCGGTGCAGCTTCCTACGGAAGGCCTCCTCGT
